Addgene plasmid #147611: pAc5.1B-lambdaN-HA-Dm4E-T-FWK41AAA_T
Purpose: Insect Expression of Dm4E-T-FWK41AAA
Depositing lab: Elisa Izaurralde. Depositing organization: Max Planck Institute for Developmental Biology. Publication: 4E-BPs require non-canonical 4E-binding motifs and a lateral surface of eIF4E to repress translation. Igreja C, Peter D, Weiler C, Izaurralde E. Nat Commun. 2014 Sep 2;5:4790. doi: 10.1038/ncomms5790. PubMed 25179781.
Backbone
  Vector backbone: Unknown
  Vector type: Insect Expression
Growth in bacteria
  Bacterial resistance: Ampicillin, 100 μg/mL
  Growth temperature: 37°C
  Growth strain: DH5alpha
  Copy number: Low Copy
Gene/Insert
  Gene/Insert name: Dm4E-T-FWK41AAA
  Species: D. melanogaster (fly)
  Entrez Gene: 4E-T (a.k.a. Dmel_CG32016, CG11097, CG11232, CG32016, Dm4E-T, Dmel\CG32016)
  Cloning method: Unknown
Terms and licenses: Academic/Nonprofit Terms; Industry Terms: Not Available to Industry
Depositor comments: ORF extracted from CG32016 isoform C. NCBI:NM_166798.1, one variation L127S annotated as EST Plasmids from this collection were made available to the research community and donated after the lab closed. Please note that the sequence provided by the depositing laboratory may be theoretical/predicted or based on Sanger sequencing results. There may be discrepancies between sequencing results obtained by Addgene and the depositor sequence. If an Addgene verified sequence is not available, please contact before placing your order to request that our lab fully sequence the plasmid.
How to cite: pAc5.1B-lambdaN-HA-Dm4E-T-FWK41AAA_T was a gift from Elisa Izaurralde (Addgene plasmid # 147611 ; http://n2t.net/addgene:147611 ; RRID:Addgene_147611)
