[The description below was written by a language model from this plasmid's Addgene catalogue record and pLannotate feature annotations shown in this document.]
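Description:
pAc5.1B-lambdaN-HA-Dm4E-T-FWK41AAA_T is an insect expression plasmid of about 8.5 kb for producing a mutant form of the Drosophila melanogaster eIF4E-binding protein 4E-T (CG32016) in fly cells. The catalogue lists the backbone as unknown, although the name points to a pAc5.1B-type vector. Consistent with this, the feature table shows the Drosophila actin 5C (Ac5) promoter, a strong constitutive promoter, driving the insert, with an SV40 polyadenylation signal downstream. In bacteria the plasmid is maintained through a ColE1/pUC-type origin and selected with ampicillin via the β-lactamase gene and its own promoter. The record lists it as low copy even though the origin is annotated as a high-copy type. Short fragments of the tetracycline resistance gene and SV40 large T antigen are also annotated and appear to be non-functional backbone remnants.

The 4E-T open reading frame was taken from isoform C, with an L127S variation noted by the depositor. Just upstream of it lies a short HA epitope, annotated as a fragment of 3xHA. The name also indicates an N-terminal lambdaN peptide, which the feature table does not annotate; this peptide binds BoxB RNA hairpins and is commonly used to tether a protein to a reporter mRNA. A vector-derived V5 tag lies downstream of the ORF, but the record does not say whether it is in frame or translated. The FWK41AAA designation suggests alanine substitution of a Phe-Trp-Lys triplet around residue 41, though the record does not define its effect. The associated study examined how 4E-binding proteins use canonical and non-canonical motifs to contact eIF4E and repress translation, so the construct likely serves as a binding-motif mutant in tethering, interaction or translational repression assays.
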