Features (pLannotate 1.2.2; 10 found; start..end, strand, type, name):
     56..2568    +  promoter       Ac5 promoter: Drosophila melanogaster actin 5C promoter
   2678..2704    +  CDS            3xHA (fragment): three tandem HA epitope tags
   2723..5752    +  CDS            4E-T: 4ET_DROME - Experimental evidence at protein level: Swiss-Prot protein existence level 1. eIF4E1-binding protein that regulates translation and stability of mRNAs in processing bodies (P-bodies) (By similarity). Probably plays a role in P-bodies to coordinate the storage of translationally inactive mRNAs in the cytoplasm and prevent their degradation (By similarity). Acts as a binding platform for multiple RNA-binding proteins. Required for the formation of P-bodies (By similarity). From Drosophila melanogaster (Fruit fly).
   5792..5833    +  CDS            V5 tag: epitope tag from simian virus 5
   5933..6067    -  polyA_signal   SV40 poly(A) signal: SV40 polyadenylation signal
   6090..6174    -  CDS            large T antigen (fragment): large T antigen from SV40 (simian virus 40)
   6175..6645    +  CDS            TcR (fragment): tetracycline efflux protein; tet; confers resistance to tetracycline
   6689..7277    -  rep_origin     ori: high-copy-number ColE1/pMB1/pBR322/pUC origin of replication
   7448..8308    -  CDS            AmpR: β-lactamase; bla; confers resistance to ampicillin, carbenicillin, and related antibiotics
   8309..8413    -  promoter       AmpR promoter: bla
>Addgene plasmid #147611 | pAc5.1B-lambdaN-HA-Dm4E-T-FWK41AAA_T | depositor full sequence | sequence record 290058 | Full Sequence
CTTCAAGGAATTAATTCTATATTCTAAAAACACAAATGATACTTCTAAAAAAAATCATGAATGGCATCAA
CTCTGAATCAAATCTTTGCAGATGCACCTACTTCTCATTTCCACTGTCACATCATTTTTCCAGATCTCGC
TGCCTGTTATGTGGCCCACAAACCAAGACACGTTTTATGGCCATTAAAGCTGGCTGATCGTCGCCAAACA
CCAAATACATATCAATATGTACATTCGAGAAAGAAGCGATCAAAGAAGCGTCTTCGGGCGAGTAGGAGAA
TGCGGAGGAGAAGGAGAACGAGCTGATCTAGTATCTCTCCACAATCCAATGCCAACTGACCAACTGGCCA
TATTCGGAGCAATTTGAAGCCAATTTCCATCGCCTGGCGATCGCTCCATTCTTGGCTATATGTTTTTCAC
CGTTCCCGGGGCCATTTTCAAAGACTCGTCGGTAAGATAAGATTGTGTCACTCGCTGTCTCTCTTCATTT
GTCGAAGAATGCTGAGGAATTTCGCGATGACGTCGGCGAGTATTTTGAAGAATGAGAATAATTTGTATTT
ATACGAAAATCAGTTAGTGGAATTTTCTACAAAAACATGTTATCTATAGATAATTTTGTTGCAAAATATG
TTGACTATGACAAAGATTGTATGTATATACCTTTAATGTATTCTCATTTTCTTATGTATTTATAATGGCA
ATGATGATACTGATGATATTTTAAGATGATGCCAGACCACAGGCTGATTTCTGCGTCTTTTGCCGAACGC
AGTGCATGTGCGGTTGTTGTTTTTTGGAATAGTTTCAATTTTCGGACTGTCCGCTTTGATTTCAGTTTCT
TGGCTTATTCAAAAAGCAAAGTAAAGCCAAAAAAGCGAGATGGCAATACCAAATGCGGCAAAACGGTAGT
GGAAGGAAAGGGGTGCGGGGCAGCGGAAGGAAGGGTGGGGCGGGGCGTGGCGGGGTCTGTGGCTGGGCGC
GACGTCACCGACGTTGGAGCCACTCCTTTGACCATGTGTGCGTGTGTGTATTATTCGTGTCTCGCCACTC
GCCGGTTGTTTTTTTCTTTTTATCTCGCTCTCTCTAGCGCCATCTCGTACGCATGCTCAACGCACCGCAT
GTTGCCGTGTCCTTTATGCGTCATTTTGGCTCGAAATAGGCAATTATTTAAACAAAGATTAGTCAACGAA
AACGCTAAAATAAATAAGTCTACAATATGGTTACTTATTGCCATGTGTGTGCAGCCAACGATAGCAACAA
AAGCAACAACACAGTGGCTTTCCCTCTTTCACTTTTTGTTTGCAAGCGCGTGCGAGCAAGACGGCACGAC
CGGCAAACGCAATTACGCTGACAAAGAGCAGACGAAGTTTTGGCCGAAAAACATCAAGGCGCCTGATACG
AATGCATTTGCAATAACAATTGCGATATTTAATATTGTTTATGAAGCTGTTTGACTTCAAAACACACAAA
AAAAAAAATAAAACAAATTATTTGAAAGAGAATTAGGAATCGGACAGCTTATCGTTACGGGCTAACAGCA
CACCGAGACGAAATAGCTTACCTGACGTCACAGCCTCTGGAAGAACTGCCGCCAAGCAGAGAGAGAGAGA
AAAAGAGGGAGAGCAGCTTAGACCGCATGTGCTTGTGTGTGAGGCGTCTCTCTCTTCGTCTCCTGTTTGC
GCAAACGCATAGACTGCACTGAGAAAATCGATTACCTATTTTTTATGAATGAATATTTGCACTATTACTA
TTCAAAACTATTAAGATAGCAATCACATTCAATAGCCAAATACTATACCACCTGAGCGATGCAACGAAAT
GATCAATTTGAGCAAAAATGCTGCATATTTAGGACGGCATCATTATAGAAATGCTTCTTGCTGTGTACTT
TTCTCTCGTCTGGCAGCTGTTTCGCCGTTATTGTTAAAACCGGCTTAAGTTAGGTGTGTTTTCTACGACT
AGTGATGCCCCTACTAGAAGATGTGTGTTGCACAAATGTCCCTGAATAACCAATTTGAAGTGCAGATAGC
AGTAAACGTAAGCTAATATGAATATTATTTAACTGTAATGTTTTAATATCGCTGGACATTACTAATAAAC
CCACTATAAACACATGTACATATGTATGTTTTGGCATACAATGAGTAGTTGGGGAAAAAATGTGTAAAAG
CACCGTGACCATCACAGCATAAAGATAACCAGCTGAAGTATCGAATATGAGTAACCCCCAAATTGAATCA
CATGCCGCAACTGATAGGACCCATGGAAGTACACTCTTCATGGCGATATACAAGACACACACAAGCACGA
ACACCCAGTTGCGGAGGAAATTCTCCGTAAATGAAAACCCAATCGGCGAACAATTCATACCCATATATGG
TAAAAGTTTTGAACGCGACTTGAGAGCGGAGAGCATTGCGGCTGATAAGGTTTTAGCGCTAAGCGGGCTT
TATAAAACGGGCTGCGGGACCAGTTTTCATATCACTACCGTTTGAGTTCTTGTGCTGTGTGGATACTCCT
CCCGACACAAAGCCGCTCCATCAGCCAGCAGTCGTCTAATCCAGAGACCCCGGATCGGGGTACCAACATG
GACGCACAAACACGACGACGTGAGCGTCGCGCTGAGAAACAAGCTCAATGGAAAGCTGCAAACGGTGGAT
CTCCTCCACATATGGCTTACCCATACGATGTTCCAGATTACGCTCCTCCAAGCTTGAATTCTATGGATAC
ATCAAAGATTAGTGCCAGGTACTCGAAAGTAGACCTGTTAGCTCTAAGATATGAAGGTAAAAGTCGACAG
CGCCCGCAATGTTCAACACGACTTGAATTGCAGACGCTAGGTGCGGCGGCGATTAATCTGAACACAGCTG
CGTTAACCGTGTCCAGCGCCTATTCTAATCAAAACAAGAATCGACTTTCTCCAGAAGCAGATAACTCGAG
CTTAATTTGTTCCAATAGTAGCTCAATAAGTTCACGTCGCGCTATGAGAAATCGAGAACGGGCAAACAAC
TATTACCAGCGCTTCGTACCTACCGATTCTCTTCTAATAAGTGGGGAGGATAAAGATAAGGATGCGCTTT
CTCATGGACAGCCCTATAAGTCGAATATCATCGATCACCGTAGCATATCATCTTCACATTTAATGCCGGC
ATTTGCAAAGAGGCGTTTTGTCATATCGAAAGGCAGCAACAGCGAGGAAAGCAACGAGGGGATAAACACT
TGTGCAAGCAAGGGCAAGGCAGCCAGTTCGCCTAGCCGTAAGGGTAGCGAGTTGGATACTGCTGAGACAT
GTTTGAATTTTGTTCAGCCGGATCACGACCAATGCATGTCATCTTCACCTACATTTTCAACATCCCGCCA
AGAAAGGCGGATTGGTAGCGGTCGGCTGTTGCCAAGAAGTGATAATTGGGATTACAAAAACGAAAAGACC
GTAGAAGCCAGCATTGAGAATGAAAAGGAAACATCTCCAAATGGATCTGGAAGTACAAGCAGTCTTAATC
AGCACAATCAAAGCCAACATCGTTCTCGAACATTCAGTGGAAGGTTAGTTGAACGTGTTCCCGAAGTCAC
AGATCGTCGTTTTCAATATGACTCCAAAAAGTCTTTTGATCGTCAGGGAATTAATAATCGACGCATTTCT
GGTAAGGAGCCTTTCAGTACTCAAAGCCGAAGCAAGCGTGGCAATTCCTATCTCATTCACGAAGAACCTG
AATGGTTCAGTGCAGGACCTAAATCACAGCTAGAAACTATTGATCTACACGGGTTTGAAGACCTGGAAAA
AAACGAAGAGCGATCCGTAACTGAAGATAAAAATAATCAAATTCAACAACTTGATAAAAATTTAGACGCG
CAAGCAAGCAAAGATGAAGCTTCGATGAGAAACAGCAATGATAGTTTAAATTTCCGCGAAGTCATTCCAA
GTGATGAAAAGAAGCACACTGACGAAAATGTAGTGACTTCTATTCAAAACTCAACAGATCTCGGCCATCC
CAATAAAAACAAACCAATTCAGATGCAGCCCAGTCAGAATCCTGAAAGTGAATTTAATTTTGATGCCTTT
CTTAATATGCATCCCTTGGATAATTCCGTTTTGAGTAATGATGAAACTGGAAAAAGTGACTCAAAAGGAA
CATCCCGTTTTAGCCGATGGTTTCGACAAAAAGAAGCTGCAAATAATAATGAGTTTCCAGGGTTTCGGGA
ATCGCATGCTCAAGAAAAACGTGGTATTCCAAGTGTTAAGGATCTGGAAGCTCAAATGATAAAAGTGGAT
ATGAGGACTGATTTAATAAATCCAATAGCAGGGTCATTATGTCAGACAGTGCAAATGGAAAAACCTATTG
CTAGAGACACTGAGGCATTCAAAAAACTTTTGCAACAGTTGGGTTCTCAAGCCAGGCAGCATCATCCATG
CAACGACGATTGTCGTACAATAAACCTCTCAAATATAGCAAATCATGTACACCTTGAGTCAAAATTACAT
CAAAAAATAAATGATGGTCATTTGCAGCAACCAGAGTTAAGTGTTAACGTGCCAACCATGCCAACTAGTA
GTCATGTATTTTTGCAAAAGCGTTTGGAAATCCAACATTTAATTCAAAGACTTCATTGTGGAGACGTTTC
ACATGATTTTTTGGAAAAAGAATTGGATAATCCCAGCACCCCAGCAGCCACAAAGGATGTCATTGCCACA
GTGTTGAATGAATATTCTCATTCTAAAAGAAATCCGGTGGTCACAGGCGATCCCAATATTTTTACCCAAC
AATCGTTTCTTCAGCCTCAATCAGTCCATCAGCACTACTCTCAAGAATTGCATTCGCAAAATACTGCTAA
CCATACGATTAATCAGCTAATTTCCCACGGTAACTCTCCAACTCCGTTGGCATTTACTCCTACTTCAGTT
TTAAGAAAAATGACAGCCGATAAGGATACGCAATCACCAAGCACTTATTGTCAGAACCCACAATATCATG
TACACCAACAAAATGCCAAGCAAGTCGGTACTCGTGAGAACGTACTTGAGCCACAGCTGACCGCAACAAT
GGCTGTACAGCCCCGAATGATATTAGGCGGTGGAAACTTTGCCATTGGCCAAAACAATCAACATTTGTCT
CCCAACATGTCACAAAGTCGTAATCAACAAGTGTTAAAGTGGACTTCTGGCAATATGCAAATGGTCCACG
GAAAAACATTTGGCCGACCTATTCTGAAAGGAGGTCTTAATTCAATGCCGCATTCCAATTCTGCACTTCC
TTTTACTGCCCATAAAATTGAAATGCAACCCATTCATCAACCACATCTACAGCAGCAGCAACATAGATTT
AAAGCAGTTCAATCTGTGGAATCAAATCTGAATACCGAAAGTGTTCACCAAAACATTACATCTCCTGTTG
GATGGCACCAACTTTACATGCAACATCAGCAACAACATCATCACACACGACAGCAGCTTAGTCAAAGAGT
GATTTATGGAGAAATGCACCGTCAATCAAATCCACAAATGTCTCCGCCAGTCCCAGGTTTTTCTGACAGC
TCCGATTCCGGTAATGTGATCAAAGCAAACAGCCTCACATCTCCTAGCTACCAGAGAGATGAGAGGATTT
CATCACCAACCAATCAATTGGCGCAATGGTTTTCCCCTGAGCTTCTTGCAAAAGCCTCTGCTGGAAAACT
GCCACTTTTAAATGTGAACCAAGCACTCAGTTTGGAAGAATTTGAACGAAGCATTCAACATTCCTCAGGC
GTCGTGCATAACTAAGGCGGCCGCTCGAGTCTAGAGGGCCCGCGGTTCGAAGGTAAGCCTATCCCTAACC
CTCTCCTCGGTCTCGATTCTACGCGTACCGGTCATCATCACCATCACCATTGAGTTTAAACCCGCTGATC
AGCCTCGACTGTGCCTTCTAAGGCCTGAGCTCGCTGATCAGCCTCGATCGAGGATCCAGACATGATAAGA
TACATTGATGAGTTTGGACAAACCACAACTAGAATGCAGTGAAAAAAATGCTTTATTTGTGAAATTTGTG
ATGCTATTGCTTTATTTGTAACCATTATAAGCTGCAATAAACAAGTTAACAACAACAATTGCATTCATTT
TATGTTTCAGGTTCAGGGGGAGGTGTGGGAGGTTTTTTAAAGCAAGTAAAACCTCTACAAATGTGGTATG
GCTGATTATGATCAGTCGACCGATGCCCTTGAGAGCCTTCAACCCAGTCAGCTCCTTCCGGTGGGCGCGG
GGCATGACTATCGTCGCCGCACTTATGACTGTCTTCTTTATCATGCAACTCGTAGGACAGGTGCCGGCAG
CGCTCTGGGTCATTTTCGGCGAGGACCGCTTTCGCTGGAGCGCGACGATGATCGGCCTGTCGCTTGCGGT
ATTCGGAATCTTGCACGCCCTCGCTCAAGCCTTCGTCACTGGTCCCGCCACCAAACGTTTCGGCGAGAAG
CAGGCCATTATCGCCGGCATGGCGGCCGACGCGCTGGGCTACGTCTTGCTGGCGTTCGCGACGCGAGGCT
GGATGGCCTTCCCCATTATGATTCTTCTCGCTTCCGGCGGCATCGGGATGCCCGCGTTGCAGGCCATGCT
GTCCAGGCAGGTAGATGACGACCATCAGGGACAGCTTCAAGGATCGCTCGCGGCTCTTACCAGCCAGCAA
AAGGCCAGGAACCGTAAAAAGGCCGCGTTGCTGGCGTTTTTCCATAGGCTCCGCCCCCCTGACGAGCATC
ACAAAAATCGACGCTCAAGTCAGAGGTGGCGAAACCCGACAGGACTATAAAGATACCAGGCGTTTCCCCC
TGGAAGCTCCCTCGTGCGCTCTCCTGTTCCGACCCTGCCGCTTACCGGATACCTGTCCGCCTTTCTCCCT
TCGGGAAGCGTGGCGCTTTCTCAATGCTCACGCTGTAGGTATCTCAGTTCGGTGTAGGTCGTTCGCTCCA
AGCTGGGCTGTGTGCACGAACCCCCCGTTCAGCCCGACCGCTGCGCCTTATCCGGTAACTATCGTCTTGA
GTCCAACCCGGTAAGACACGACTTATCGCCACTGGCAGCAGCCACTGGTAACAGGATTAGCAGAGCGAGG
TATGTAGGCGGTGCTACAGAGTTCTTGAAGTGGTGGCCTAACTACGGCTACACTAGAAGGACAGTATTTG
GTATCTGCGCTCTGCTGAAGCCAGTTACCTTCGGAAAAAGAGTTGGTAGCTCTTGATCCGGCAAACAAAC
CACCGCTGGTAGCGGTGGTTTTTTTGTTTGCAAGCAGCAGATTACGCGCAGAAAAAAAGGATCTCAAGAA
GATCCTTTGATCTTTTCTACGGGGTCTGACGCTCAGTGGAACGAAAACTCACGTTAAGGGATTTTGGTCA
TGAGATTATCAAAAAGGATCTTCACCTAGATCCTTTTAAATTAAAAATGAAGTTTTAAATCAATCTAAAG
TATATATGAGTAAACTTGGTCTGACAGTTACCAATGCTTAATCAGTGAGGCACCTATCTCAGCGATCTGT
CTATTTCGTTCATCCATAGTTGCCTGACTCCCCGTCGTGTAGATAACTACGATACGGGAGGGCTTACCAT
CTGGCCCCAGTGCTGCAATGATACCGCGAGACCCACGCTCACCGGCTCCAGATTTATCAGCAATAAACCA
GCCAGCCGGAAGGGCCGAGCGCAGAAGTGGTCCTGCAACTTTATCCGCCTCCATCCAGTCTATTAATTGT
TGCCGGGAAGCTAGAGTAAGTAGTTCGCCAGTTAATAGTTTGCGCAACGTTGTTGCCATTGCTGCAGGCA
TCGTGGTGTCACGCTCGTCGTTTGGTATGGCTTCATTCAGCTCCGGTTCCCAACGATCAAGGCGAGTTAC
ATGATCCCCCATGTTGTGCAAAAAAGCGGTTAGCTCCTTCGGTCCTCCGATCGTTGTCAGAAGTAAGTTG
GCCGCAGTGTTATCACTCATGGTTATGGCAGCACTGCATAATTCTCTTACTGTCATGCCATCCGTAAGAT
GCTTTTCTGTGACTGGTGAGTACTCAACCAAGTCATTCTGAGAATAGTGTATGCGGCGACCGAGTTGCTC
TTGCCCGGCGTCAACACGGGATAATACCGCGCCACATAGCAGAACTTTAAAAGTGCTCATCATTGGAAAA
CGTTCTTCGGGGCGAAAACTCTCAAGGATCTTACCGCTGTTGAGATCCAGTTCGATGTAACCCACTCGTG
CACCCAACTGATCTTCAGCATCTTTTACTTTCACCAGCGTTTCTGGGTGAGCAAAAACAGGAAGGCAAAA
TGCCGCAAAAAAGGGAATAAGGGCGACACGGAAATGTTGAATACTCATACTCTTCCTTTTTCAATATTAT
TGAAGCATTTATCAGGGTTATTGTCTCATGAGCGGATACATATTTGAATGTATTTAGAAAAATAAACAAA
TAGGGGTTCCGCGCACATTTCCCCGAAAAGTGCCACCTGACGTCTAAGAAACCATTATTATCATGACATT
AACCTATAAAAATAGGCGTATCACGAGGCCCTTTCGT
